Addgene plasmid #167278: pDS1902
Purpose: Expression plasmid for Candida albicans containing a red-shifted firefly luciferase
Depositing lab: Dominique Sanglard. Depositing organization: Universite de Lausanne (UNIL). Publication: Red-Shifted Firefly Luciferase Optimized for Candida albicans In vivo Bioluminescence Imaging. Dorsaz S, Coste AT, Sanglard D. Front Microbiol. 2017 Aug 3;8:1478. doi: 10.3389/fmicb.2017.01478. eCollection 2017. PubMed 28824601.
Backbone
  Vector backbone: pBluescript
  Selectable markers: URA3
Growth in bacteria
  Bacterial resistance: Ampicillin, 100 μg/mL
  Growth temperature: 37°C
  Growth strain: DH5alpha
  Copy number: High Copy
Gene/Insert
  Gene/Insert name: red shifted luciferase
  Species: Synthetic
  Insert size (bp): 1653
  Promoter: ACT1
  Cloning method: Restriction Enzyme; 5′ cloning site XhoI (not destroyed); 3′ cloning site PstI (not destroyed)
  Sequencing primers: 5′ AATTAACCCTCACTAAAGGG; 3′ CGTTCTTAATACTAACATAA
Terms and licenses: Academic/Nonprofit Terms; Industry Terms: Not Available to Industry
How to cite: pDS1902 was a gift from Dominique Sanglard (Addgene plasmid # 167278 ; http://n2t.net/addgene:167278 ; RRID:Addgene_167278)
