[The description below was written by a language model from this plasmid's Addgene catalogue record and pLannotate feature annotations shown in this document.]
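Description:
pDS1902 is a pBluescript-based expression plasmid for the yeast Candida albicans that carries a synthetic, red-shifted firefly luciferase. In E. coli it is maintained at high copy from the ColE1/pUC-type origin and selected with ampicillin through the β-lactamase gene. The usual pBluescript elements are also present: the f1 phage origin, lacZα remnants, the lac promoter and operator, and T7 and T3 promoters flanking what remains of the multiple cloning site. No yeast replication origin is annotated. Selection in the fungal host relies on a URA3 marker, which complements uracil auxotrophy. The annotation tool matched this marker by homology to the S. cerevisiae protein, so its species of origin is not established by the record.

The payload is a luciferase open reading frame of about 1.65 kb, cloned between XhoI and PstI sites. It is recognised in the feature table by similarity to Photinus pyralis luciferase. According to the catalogue entry it is driven by the ACT1 promoter. That promoter is not annotated, but it plausibly lies in the roughly 1 kb unannotated stretch upstream of the coding sequence. A short match to the CYC1 terminator lies just downstream of the gene. Next to the cassette are fragments homologous to ribosomal protein S1/RPS1 genes. Such a sequence could serve as a homology region for chromosomal integration, although the record does not say so. The short "copia promoter" hit is probably a spurious match.

The associated publication title describes a red-shifted luciferase optimised for in vivo bioluminescence imaging of C. albicans, where longer-wavelength emission generally penetrates host tissue better than the native green-yellow light.
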