Features (pLannotate 1.2.2; 20 found; start..end, strand, type, name):
    350..454     -  promoter       AmpR promoter: bla
    481..909     +  rep_origin     f1 ori (sequence partly withheld): f1 bacteriophage origin of replication; arrow indicates direction of (+) strand synthesis
    940..1097    -  CDS            lacZα (fragment): LacZα fragment of β-galactosidase; lacZ fragment
   1100..1118    +  promoter       T7 promoter: promoter for bacteriophage T7 RNA polymerase
   1127..1150    +  misc_feature   MCS (fragment): pBluescript multiple cloning site
   1616..2404    +  CDS            URA3: PYRF_YEAST - Experimental evidence at protein level: Swiss-Prot protein existence level 1. From Saccharomyces cerevisiae (strain ATCC 204508 / S288c) (Baker's yeast).
   2456..2472    -  promoter       copia promoter (fragment): strong promoter from the Drosophila transposable element copia (Sinclair et al., 1986)
   2534..2554    +  misc_feature   MCS (fragment): pBluescript multiple cloning site
   2570..3034    -  CDS            RPS1 (fragment): RS3A_KLULA - Experimental evidence at protein level: Swiss-Prot protein existence level 1. From Kluyveromyces lactis (strain ATCC 8585 / CBS 2359 / DSM 70799 / NBRC 1267 / NRRL Y-1140 / WM37) (Yeast) (Candida sphaerica).
   3090..3392    -  CDS            RPS1B (fragment): RS3A2_YEAST - Also known as PLC2, RPS10B. Experimental evidence at protein level: Swiss-Prot protein existence level 1. Component of the ribosome, a large ribonucleoprotein complex responsible for the synthesis of proteins in the cell. The small ribosomal subunit (SSU) binds messenger RNAs (mRNAs) and translates the encoded message by selecting cognate aminoacyl-transfer RNA (tRNA) molecules. The large subunit (LSU) contains the ribosomal catalytic site termed the peptidyl transferase center (PTC), which catalyzes the formation of peptide bonds, thereby polymerizing the amino acids delivered b
   3418..3477    -  terminator     CYC1 terminator (fragment): S. cerevisiae CYC1; transcription terminator for CYC1
   3496..5136    -  CDS            LUCI_PHOPY: Experimental evidence at protein level: Swiss-Prot protein existence level 1. Produces green light with a wavelength of 562 nm. From Photinus pyralis (Common eastern firefly) (Lampyris pyralis).
   6158..6178    +  misc_feature   MCS (fragment): pBluescript multiple cloning site
   6190..6208    -  promoter       T3 promoter: promoter for bacteriophage T3 RNA polymerase
   6253..6269    -  protein_bind   lac operator: The lac repressor binds to the lac operator to inhibit transcription in E. coli. This inhibition can be relieved by adding lactose or isopropyl-β-D-thiogalactopyranoside (IPTG). lac repressor encoded by lacI
   6277..6307    -  promoter       lac promoter: promoter for the E. coli lac operon
   6322..6343    -  protein_bind   CAP binding site: CAP binding activates transcription in the presence of cAMP. E. coli catabolite activator protein
   6356..6448    -  CDS            lacI (fragment): lac repressor; lacI; The lac repressor binds to the lac operator to inhibit transcription in E. coli. This inhibition can be relieved by adding lactose or isopropyl-β-D-thiogalactopyranoside (IPTG).
   6631..7219    -  rep_origin     ori: high-copy-number ColE1/pMB1/pBR322/pUC origin of replication
   7390..349     -  CDS            AmpR (across the origin): β-lactamase; bla; confers resistance to ampicillin, carbenicillin, and related antibiotics
>Addgene plasmid #167278 | pDS1902 | addgene full sequence | sequence record 343456 | Addgene NGS Result
CTGTCATGCCATCCGTAAGATGCTTTTCTGTGACTGGTGAGTACTCAACCAAGTCATTCTGAGAATAGTG
TATGCGGCGACCGAGTTGCTCTTGCCCGGCGTCAATACGGGATAATACCGCGCCACATAGCAGAACTTTA
AAAGTGCTCATCATTGGAAAACGTTCTTCGGGGCGAAAACTCTCAAGGATCTTACCGCTGTTGAGATCCA
GTTCGATGTAACCCACTCGTGCACCCAACTGATCTTCAGCATCTTTTACTTTCACCAGCGTTTCTGGGTG
AGCAAAAACAGGAAGGCAAAATGCCGCAAAAAAGGGAATAAGGGCGACACGGAAATGTTGAATACTCATA
CTCTTCCTTTTTCAATATTATTGAAGCATTTATCAGGGTTATTGTCTCATGAGCGGATACATATTTGAAT
GTATTTAGAAAAATAAACAAATAGGGGTTCCGCGCACATTTCCCCGAAAAGTGCCACCTG
[124 nt withheld, positions 481-604]
C
[91 nt withheld, positions 606-696]
A
[49 nt withheld, positions 698-746]
CCTTTGACGTTGGAGTCCACGTTCTTT
[37 nt withheld, positions 774-810]
ACCCTATCTCGGTCTATTCTTTTGATTTATAAGGGATTTTGCCGATTTCGGCCTATTGGTTAAAAAATGA
GCTGATTTAACAAAAATTTAACGCGAATTTTAACAAAATATTAACGCTTACAATTTCCATTCGCCATTCA
GGCTGCGCAACTGTTGGGAAGGGCGATCGGTGCGGGCCTCTTCGCTATTACGCCAGCTGGCGAAAGGGGG
ATGTGCTGCAAGGCGATTAAGTTGGGTAACGCCAGGGTTTTCCCAGTCACGACGTTGTAAAACGACGGCC
AGTGAATTGTAATACGACTCACTATAGGGCGAATTGGAGCTCCACCGCGGTGGCGGCCGCGGCCGACTTG
GCCAGGCCTAGATCCCGACTAATAGGAATTGATTTGGATGGTATAAACGGAAACAAAAAAAAGAGCTGGT
ACTACTTTCTTTAAAATTATTTTATTATTTGATTTTATTTAATAGTATATATTATATTTTGAACGTAGAT
TATTTTGTTGAAAGTTGCTGTAGTGCCATTGATTCGTAACACTAATTCTGTATTAGTCATTCCTCTTGTT
TGATAGTATCCAAAAAAACGGCTATTTTTTTGCAATCTTATTTCCTGCATATTATACAGATAACATAATG
AAAGAAAAAATCTTTTTTTTTGTTCTTCAATGATGATTTCAACCATTCTTTTAAACATTGATCAATTCCT
GAGCAACAACCCCATACACACTGGTTTATATATCGCCCCTTTTACAGTTGAAGAAAGAAATAGAAATAGA
AATAGCAAACAAAAGATATGACAGTCAACACTAAGACCTATAGTGAGAGAGCAGAAACTCATGCCTCACC
AGTAGCACAACGATTATTTCGATTAATGGAACTGAAGAAAACCAATTTATGTGCATCAATTGATGTTGAT
ACCACTAAGGAATTCCTTGAATTAATTGATAAATTGGGTCCTTATGTATGCTTAATCAAGACTCATATTG
ATATAATCAATGATTTTTCCTATGAATCCACTATTGAACCATTATTAGAACTTTCACGTAAACATCAATT
TATGATTTTTGAAGATAGAAAATTTGCTGATATTGGTAATACCGTGAAGAAACAATATATTGGTGGAGTT
TATAAAATTAGTAGTTGGGCAGATATTACTAATGCTCATGGTGTCACTGGGAATGGAGTAGTTGAAGGAT
TAAAACAGGGAGCTAAAGAAACCACCACCAACCAAGAGCCAAGAGGGTTATTGATGTTAGCTGAATTATC
ATCAGTGGGATCATTAGCATATGGAGAATATTCTCAAAAAACTGTTGAAATTGCTAAATCCGATAAGGAA
TTTGTTATTGGATTTATTGCCCAACGTGATATGGGTGGACAAGAAGAAGGATTTGATTGGCTTATTATGA
CACCTGGAGTTGGATTAGATGATAAAGGTGATGGATTAGGACAACAATATAGAACTGTTGATGAAGTTGT
TAGCACTGGAACTGATATTATCATTGTTGGTAGAGGATTGTTTGGTAAAGGAAGAGATCCAGATATTGAA
GGTAAAAGGTATAGAGATGCTGGTTGGAATGCTTATTTGAAAAAAACTGGCCAATTATAAATGTGAAGGG
GGAGATTTTCACTTTATTAGATTTGTATATATGTATAATAAATAAATAAATAAGTTAAATAAATAATTAA
ATAAGGGTGGTAATTATTACTATTTACAATCAAAGGTGGTCCTTCTAGAACTAGTGGATCCCCCAGATCC
TTATCCTTAAACAGATTCTAAAACAACATCTTTGAAACCAGAAGAAACTTTCTTACCTTTTTCTTCGGTT
GAACCTTCACCGTGCAAAGCCAATAATGAACCCAAGTCGAATTTTGGTTGTTTCAACAATTTGACTTTTC
TGATGTGGACATTTTGTAATGGGAAAATGGTTTGGGTGGATTTTTCAATTTCACGGCCAATGACTTCTGG
AATCAATTTGGAAGTTAATTGAGCTAAAGTACAGTTGGAAACTTCTCTTTGCATAATTTCAATCATCTTC
TTTCTGACTTCTCTCAATTTAGAGGATTGAGCGTAAGTAGTTTTCTTGATTTGGTTTGGTTGTCTTTTGG
TGAAAGCAATGGCAAAAACTCTCAAAACGTAATCGTCGGAAGTTTTAACAGTGACATTAGCTTCAACTAA
TGATTGCCATTTTCTGACCAATGATCTTAATTTGTCAGAAGTGAAATCCAAACCATGAGGCCTCCATGAG
GCCTCCATGAGGCCTCCATGAGGCCTCCATGGAGGCCTCATGGAAGTTGGTCAACAAGTTTTTACCTTGG
ACTTCATCAACTCTCAATTTGATTTTTCTGTAAGAGTGGTCTTCGGAACCTTGTAAGTCGGCCAAACAAA
CTTCGAAAACTCTACCTTTCAAGCCATCAGCGGCATTCTTTAAACCGGTAGATCTGTTGATCAAAGTTTT
ACCAACATTTCTGTTTTCAAAAGTGGTTGGAGCTTTGATGTCAAACCAATCTTTTCTGGTGAATGGGTCA
ACGACCTTCTTTTTTAATCCTTTCTTTCCTTTGGACAATCTCTTGTTTTTACCGACAGCCATGTTGTACT
TGAGTTGGATCTACGCGAATTTGAAATATAAATAACGTTCTTAATACTAACATAACTATAAAAAAATAAA
TAGGGACGCTAGCCTATACAGCAATTTTACCACCTTTCTTAGCTTTGATCAAAATTTCTCTGATCTTTCT
AGCATCCAATTTACCAGTCAAACCTTTTGGAACTTCATCAACGAAAACAACACCACCTCTCAATTTCTTA
GCAGTGGTAACTTGAGAAGCAACGTAATCAACAATTTCTTTTTCAGTCATGGTTTTACCGTGTTCCAAAA
CAACAACAGCAGCTGGCAATTCACCAGCATCATCATCTGGCAAACCAGCAACACCAGCATCAAAAATGTT
TGGGTGTTGCAACAAGATAGATTCCAATTCAGCTGGAGCAACTTGGTAACCTTTGTATTTGATCAAAGAT
TTCAATCTGTCAACAATGAAGAAGTGTTCATCTTCATCCCAGTAAGCAATATCACCAGAGTGTAACCAAC
CATCTTTATCAATCAAAGCGTTGGTAGCTTCTGGGTTGTTAACGTAACCAGACATGATCATTGGACCTCT
AACACACAATTCACCTCTTTGGTTAACACCCAAAGTTTTACCAGTATCCAAATCAACAACTTTAGCTTCA
AAGAATGGAACAACTTTACCAACAGCACCTGGTTTGTCATCACCTTCTGGAGTGATCAAAATAGCAGAAG
TGGTTTCAGTCAAACCGTAACCTTGTCTAATACCTGGCAAGTGGAATCTTTTAGCAACAGCTTCACCAAC
TTCTTTAGACAATGGAGCACCACCAGAAGCAATTTCGTGCAAGTTAGACAAATCGTATTTATCAATCAAA
GTAGATTTAGCCAAGAAAGAGAACAAAGTTGGAACCAACAAAGCAGTTTGAATCTTGTAATCTTGCAAAG
ATCTCAAGAACAATTCTTCTTCGAATCTGTACATCAAAACAACTCTGAAACCACAAATCAAGTAACCCAA
AGTAGTGAACATACCGAAACCGTGGTGGAATGGAACAACAGACAAAATAGCAGTATCTGGAATGATTTGG
TTACCGAAAATTGGATCTCTAGCGTGAGAGAATCTAACACACAAAGCTCTGTGTGGCAAAGCAACACCTT
TTGGCAAACCAGTAGAACCAGAAGAGTTCATAATCAAAGCAATGGTTTTGTCTCTGTCAAAAGATTCTGG
AACGAAATCGTATTCGTTGAAACCTGGTGGCAAGTGAGAAGTAACGAAAGTGTACATAGATTGGAAACCT
TGGTAATCAGTTTTAGAATCCATGATGATGATCTTTTGAATAATTGGCAATTTCTTTTGAACGTTCAAGA
TCTTTTGCAAACCTTTCTTAGAAACGAAAACAACAGTTGGTTGAGAAATACCCATGGAGTTCAACAATTC
TCTTTCGTTGTAAATATCGTTAGCTGGAGCAACAGCAACACCAATGAACAAAGCACCCAAAACTGGCATG
AAGAATTGCAAAGAGTTTTCACTACAAACAACAATTCTGTGGTTGGTGTTCAAACCGTATCTTTTCATAG
CTTCAGCCAATCTGACAGACATTTCAAAGTATTCAGCGTAAGTGATATCAACTTCAATGTGAGCATCAGT
GAAAGCAATAGTACCTGGAACCAAAGCGTATCTTTTCATAGCTTTGTGCAATTGTTCACCAGCAGTACCA
TCTTCCAATGGGTAGAATGGAGCTGGACCTTTCTTGATGTTCTTAGCATCTTCCATTTTAAGCTTTTTGA
ATGATTATATTTTTTTAATATTAATATCGAGATAATGTTTCTAAGAAAGAAAGAAAACCAGGAGTGAAAA
TTAGAAAAGGAAAGGAAAGGAAAAAAAGAAAAATCTGAAAATATATAAAAAAAAATTGTTTCGTTGGCAA
TAAATCTTGGTGAGAACAGCGACCGAAAGCAAATAAGAACAAAATATGAGTGTATTACGTTGAACAACTA
ATTAACGTGTGTGTATGGATCTTTTTTTCTTTTTTCTCTTTAACCGACTATAAACAACAAACATTTTTGG
GCAGTGCACACACTACTTAATATACACAGCATAAATTACACGATTAGAAACAAATTAGCTTATTAAAATA
ACCTAATCAAACCGAATATTTTATGGTATTATGAGTAAACTATATAATATAAATAGCACACACCCACAAC
AACAACAAAGGAAAACTAAAAGGTTTTTTCTTTTTGAAAAGATCGTTTTCTTTATTATTCTCTAGTTTTG
ACGCTGAAATATTCGTTGTACTGTTGCAAATTTGTATTTGGTCTGCCTTATCTTCTTTTCTACACTTTTT
ACTTATGAGCTTTATAATTCACAGATAAGTTTCAGGTTTGCCAGATATACTTGCTTCACTGGTTACTAAA
CTCTCGGTGTACAAATGACTTGCTTATGTAAGAGGCTACTTTTCTAGTTTTGCAGTCATTCATTTAAAAA
CAATTGATCCTGAAGGCTCTAAAGACATAGTAGGTTTACTTTGACTGTATATTTCCGTGGCATGTTTAAA
GGCCCCTTGGCCATAGGATATTGGTGGCGGCACAGTAAGCATTAAAATTGTTGTTTCGCGGAATTACAAC
ATTTCTTCTTTTACATAATAATGTCACTCCTTTTTGATTGGCATAGCCGAGATCTTTTTTTAACACAGAC
TTTAAGCTGTTTTTTGCCACCTGAGAACAGTTTCTATTTTGGTCCAAAAGAAATATTAGACTAAGTTTAT
TATAAACGAGGCTGGTGATCTTAATAGCTCGAGGGGGGGCCCGGTACCAGCTTTTGTTCCCTTTAGTGAG
GGTTAATTTCGAGCTTGGCGTAATCATGGTCATAGCTGTTTCCTGTGTGAAATTGTTATCCGCTCACAAT
TCCACACAACATACGAGCCGGAAGCATAAAGTGTAAAGCCTGGGGTGCCTAATGAGTGAGCTAACTCACA
TTAATTGCGTTGCGCTCACTGCCCGCTTTCCAGTCGGGAAACCTGTCGTGCCAGCTGCATTAATGAATCG
GCCAACGCGCGGGGAGAGGCGGTTTGCGTATTGGGCGCTCTTCCGCTTCCTCGCTCACTGACTCGCTGCG
CTCGGTCGTTCGGCTGCGGCGAGCGGTATCAGCTCACTCAAAGGCGGTAATACGGTTATCCACAGAATCA
GGGGATAACGCAGGAAAGAACATGTGAGCAAAAGGCCAGCAAAAGGCCAGGAACCGTAAAAAGGCCGCGT
TGCTGGCGTTTTTCCATAGGCTCCGCCCCCCTGACGAGCATCACAAAAATCGACGCTCAAGTCAGAGGTG
GCGAAACCCGACAGGACTATAAAGATACCAGGCGTTTCCCCCTGGAAGCTCCCTCGTGCGCTCTCCTGTT
CCGACCCTGCCGCTTACCGGATACCTGTCCGCCTTTCTCCCTTCGGGAAGCGTGGCGCTTTCTCATAGCT
CACGCTGTAGGTATCTCAGTTCGGTGTAGGTCGTTCGCTCCAAGCTGGGCTGTGTGCACGAACCCCCCGT
TCAGCCCGACCGCTGCGCCTTATCCGGTAACTATCGTCTTGAGTCCAACCCGGTAAGACACGACTTATCG
CCACTGGCAGCAGCCACTGGTAACAGGATTAGCAGAGCGAGGTATGTAGGCGGTGCTACAGAGTTCTTGA
AGTGGTGGCCTAACTACGGCTACACTAGAAGAACAGTATTTGGTATCTGCGCTCTGCTGAAGCCAGTTAC
CTTCGGAAAAAGAGTTGGTAGCTCTTGATCCGGCAAACAAACCACCGCTGGTAGCGGTGGTTTTTTTGTT
TGCAAGCAGCAGATTACGCGCAGAAAAAAAGGATCTCAAGAAGATCCTTTGATCTTTTCTACGGGGTCTG
ACGCTCAGTGGAACGAAAACTCACGTTAAGGGATTTTGGTCATGAGATTATCAAAAAGGATCTTCACCTA
GATCCTTTTAAATTAAAAATGAAGTTTTAAATCAATCTAAAGTATATATGAGTAAACTTGGTCTGACAGT
TACCAATGCTTAATCAGTGAGGCACCTATCTCAGCGATCTGTCTATTTCGTTCATCCATAGTTGCCTGAC
TCCCCGTCGTGTAGATAACTACGATACGGGAGGGCTTACCATCTGGCCCCAGTGCTGCAATGATACCGCG
AGACCCACGCTCACCGGCTCCAGATTTATCAGCAATAAACCAGCCAGCCGGAAGGGCCGAGCGCAGAAGT
GGTCCTGCAACTTTATCCGCCTCCATCCAGTCTATTAATTGTTGCCGGGAAGCTAGAGTAAGTAGTTCGC
CAGTTAATAGTTTGCGCAACGTTGTTGCCATTGCTACAGGCATCGTGGTGTCACGCTCGTCGTTTGGTAT
GGCTTCATTCAGCTCCGGTTCCCAACGATCAAGGCGAGTTACATGATCCCCCATGTTGTGCAAAAAAGCG
GTTAGCTCCTTCGGTCCTCCGATCGTTGTCAGAAGTAAGTTGGCCGCAGTGTTATCACTCATGGTTATGG
CAGCACTGCATAATTCTCTTA
